>Addgene plasmid #214261 | pSG058 | addgene full sequence | sequence record 432467 | Addgene NGS Result
ATCCGGATATAGTTCCTCCTTTCAGCAAAAAACCCCTCAAGACCCGTTTAGAGGCCCCAAGGGGTTATGC
TAGTTATTGCTCAGCGGTGGCAGCAGCCAACTCAGCTTCCTTTCGGGCTTTGTTAGCAGCCGGATCTCAG
TGGTGGTGGTGGTGGTGCTCGAGTGCGGCCGCAAGCTTGTCGACGGAGCTCGAATTCGGATCCGACCCAT
TTGCTGTCCACCAGTCATGCTAGCTCAGTGATGATGATGATGATGGTGCTCGCCGGCCGGCCCACCGATG
GGAGGGGTGTTCTCGCGGCGGCCCGACTCTTCCAGGTTGGCCGGCGGAGTGCCGGTACCCGAACCACCCT
GCCAGTCACGCGGCTCGCGCGGCACGCGACCGGCCATGATGTCGTCGATCTGGTCGGAGTCGATGGTTTC
GTACTTCATCAGTGCGTCGGCCATCATCTCCAGCTTGTCGCGGTTCTCGTCGAGCAGTCGCTTGGCGGTA
CCGTAGCAGTCGTCGATGATGCGCCGGACTTCCTGGTCGATCATCTTGGCGGTCTCGCCCGACACATTGG
CGTGCTGGCTGCCGGCGCTACGGCCGAGGAACACCTCGCCCTCCTCCTCCGCGTACATCAGCGGGCCGAG
CTTCTCGGACAGACCCCACTTGGTCACCATGTTCCGCGCCAACTGGGTAGCACGCATGATGTCGTTGGAA
GCGCCAGTGGTGACGCCTTCGAAGCCGAGGGTCATCTCTTCCGCGATACGGCCGCCGAACAGCGAGCAGA
TCTGGCTTTCCAGCGCGCGCTTGGACAGGCTGTAGCGATCTTCCTCGGGGAGGAACATGGTCACGCCCAG
GGCGCGTCCGCGCGGAATGATGGACACCTTGTAGACCGGGTCATGCTCCGGCACCAGGCGACCGACGATG
GCGTGGCCGGCTTCGTGGTAGGCGGTGTTGCGCTTCTCCTTCTCGGACATGACCATGGTCTTGCGCTCGG
CGCCCATCATGATCTTGTCCTTGGCCAGCTCGAACTCGCGCATGTCGACGATGCGCTTGTTGGAGCGCGC
GGCGAACAGCGAGGCCTCGTTGACCAGGTTGGCCAGGTCGGCGCCGGAGAAACCGGGCGTACCGCGGGCG
ATGACGGCAGGATCGACATGGTCGCCCAGCGGCACCTTGCGCATGTGCACCTTGAGGATCTGTTCGCGCC
CGCGGATATCCGGCAAGCCGACCACCACCTGGCGGTCGAAGCGGCCCGGACGCAGCAGCGCCGGGTCCAG
AACGTCCGGACGGTTGGTGGCAGCGATGACGATGATGCCATCGTTCATCTCGAAGCCATCCATCTCCACC
AGCAACTGGTTGAGGGTCTGCTCGCGCTCGTCGTGACCACCGCCCAGGCCGGCGCCGCGATGGCGGCCGA
CGGCGTCGATCTCGTCGATGAAGATGATGCACGGCGCATGCTTCTTGGCCTGGTCGAACATGTCGCGGAC
ACGGGAAGCGCCCACGCCGACGAACATCTCGACGAAGTCGGAACCGGAAATGGTGAAGAACGGCACCTTG
GCTTCGCCGGCGATGGCCTTGGCCAGCAGGGTCTTGCCGGTGCCGGGCGGGCCGACCATCAGCACGCCGC
GCGGGATACGGCCGCCCAGGCGCTGGAACTTGCCCGGATCGCGAAGGAACTCGACCAGCTCGCTGACCTC
CTCCTTGGCCTCGTCGCAGCCGGCGACGTCAGCGAAGGTGGTCTTGACCTGGTCCTCGGACAGCAGGCGC
GCCTTGCTCTTGCCGAAGCTCATCGGGCCGCCGCGACCGCCGCCGCCACCCTGCATCTGGCGCATGAAGA
ACATGAAGACGGCGATGATCACCAGGATCGGGAAGCTGGCGACCAGCAACTGGGTCCAGATGCTCTGCTG
TTCGGGCTGCTTGCCCTCGACCACGACGTTGTTGTTGACCAGGTCGCCGATCAGGCCGTTGTCCTGGATC
GCCGGGCGGATGGTCTTGAAGGTATCGCCGTCGCTACGCTTGCCGGTGATGACATAGCCATCCACGGTCA
CTCGCTCGACCTTGCCATCCTTGACCTGCTGGATGAAGTCCGAGTAGTTCAGCGTCTGTGGCTCGCTCGG
GCTCGAGAAATTGTTCATCACGGTCACCAGTACCGCCGCGATGATCAGCCACAGAATCAGATTCTTTGCC
ATGTCGTTCAATTGACTACCCTCTGAAGCCGGCTCTAGAGGGGAATTGTTATCCGCTCACAATTCCCCTA
TAGTGAGTCGTATTAATTTCGCGGGATCGAGATCTCGATCCTCTACGCCGGACGCATCGTGGCCGGCATC
ACCGGCGCCACAGGTGCGGTTGCTGGCGCCTATATCGCCGACATCACCGATGGGGAAGATCGGGCTCGCC
ACTTCGGGCTCATGAGCGCTTGTTTCGGCGTGGGTATGGTGGCAGGCCCCGTGGCCGGGGGACTGTTGGG
CGCCATCTCCTTGCATGCACCATTCCTTGCGGCGGCGGTGCTCAACGGCCTCAACCTACTACTGGGCTGC
TTCCTAATGCAGGAGTCGCATAAGGGAGAGCGTCGAGATCCCGGACACCATCGAATGGCGCAAAACCTTT
CGCGGTATGGCATGATAGCGCCCGGAAGAGAGTCAATTCAGGGTGGTGAATGTGAAACCAGTAACGTTAT
ACGATGTCGCAGAGTATGCCGGTGTCTCTTATCAGACCGTTTCCCGCGTGGTGAACCAGGCCAGCCACGT
TTCTGCGAAAACGCGGGAAAAAGTGGAAGCGGCGATGGCGGAGCTGAATTACATTCCCAACCGCGTGGCA
CAACAACTGGCGGGCAAACAGTCGTTGCTGATTGGCGTTGCCACCTCCAGTCTGGCCCTGCACGCGCCGT
CGCAAATTGTCGCGGCGATTAAATCTCGCGCCGATCAACTGGGTGCCAGCGTGGTGGTGTCGATGGTAGA
ACGAAGCGGCGTCGAAGCCTGTAAAGCGGCGGTGCACAATCTTCTCGCGCAACGCGTCAGTGGGCTGATC
ATTAACTATCCGCTGGATGACCAGGATGCCATTGCTGTGGAAGCTGCCTGCACTAATGTTCCGGCGTTAT
TTCTTGATGTCTCTGACCAGACACCCATCAACAGTATTATTTTCTCCCATGAAGACGGTACGCGACTGGG
CGTGGAGCATCTGGTCGCATTGGGTCACCAGCAAATCGCGCTGTTAGCGGGCCCATTAAGTTCTGTCTCG
GCGCGTCTGCGTCTGGCTGGCTGGCATAAATATCTCACTCGCAATCAAATTCAGCCGATAGCGGAACGGG
AAGGCGACTGGAGTGCCATGTCCGGTTTTCAACAAACCATGCAAATGCTGAATGAGGGCATCGTTCCCAC
TGCGATGCTGGTTGCCAACGATCAGATGGCGCTGGGCGCAATGCGCGCCATTACCGAGTCCGGGCTGCGC
GTTGGTGCGGATATCTCGGTAGTGGGATACGACGATACCGAAGACAGCTCATGTTATATCCCGCCGTTAA
CCACCATCAAACAGGATTTTCGCCTGCTGGGGCAAACCAGCGTGGACCGCTTGCTGCAACTCTCTCAGGG
CCAGGCGGTGAAGGGCAATCAGCTGTTGCCCGTCTCACTGGTGAAAAGAAAAACCACCCTGGCGCCCAAT
ACGCAAACCGCCTCTCCCCGCGCGTTGGCCGATTCATTAATGCAGCTGGCACGACAGGTTTCCCGACTGG
AAAGCGGGCAGTGAGCGCAACGCAATTAATGTAAGTTAGCTCACTCATTAGGCACCGGGATCTCGACCGA
TGCCCTTGAGAGCCTTCAACCCAGTCAGCTCCTTCCGGTGGGCGCGGGGCATGACTATCGTCGCCGCACT
TATGACTGTCTTCTTTATCATGCAACTCGTAGGACAGGTGCCGGCAGCGCTCTGGGTCATTTTCGGCGAG
GACCGCTTTCGCTGGAGCGCGACGATGATCGGCCTGTCGCTTGCGGTATTCGGAATCTTGCACGCCCTCG
CTCAAGCCTTCGTCACTGGTCCCGCCACCAAACGTTTCGGCGAGAAGCAGGCCATTATCGCCGGCATGGC
GGCCCCACGGGTGCGCATGATCGTGCTCCTGTCGTTGAGGACCCGGCTAGGCTGGCGGGGTTGCCTTACT
GGTTAGCAGAATGAATCACCGATACGCGAGCGAACGTGAAGCGACTGCTGCTGCAAAACGTCTGCGACCT
GAGCAACAACATGAATGGTCTTCGGTTTCCGTGTTTCGTAAAGTCTGGAAACGCGGAAGTCAGCGCCCTG
CACCATTATGTTCCGGATCTGCATCGCAGGATGCTGCTGGCTACCCTGTGGAACACCTACATCTGTATTA
ACGAAGCGCTGGCATTGACCCTGAGTGATTTTTCTCTGGTCCCGCCGCATCCATACCGCCAGTTGTTTAC
CCTCACAACGTTCCAGTAACCGGGCATGTTCATCATCAGTAACCCGTATCGTGAGCATCCTCTCTCGTTT
CATCGGTATCATTACCCCCATGAACAGAAATCCCCCTTACACGGAGGCATCAGTGACCAAACAGGAAAAA
ACCGCCCTTAACATGGCCCGCTTTATCAGAAGCCAGACATTAACGCTTCTGGAGAAACTCAACGAGCTGG
ACGCGGATGAACAGGCAGACATCTGTGAATCGCTTCACGACCACGCTGATGAGCTTTACCGCAGCTGCCT
CGCGCGTTTCGGTGATGACGGTGAAAACCTCTGACACATGCAGCTCCCGGAGACGGTCACAGCTTGTCTG
TAAGCGGATGCCGGGAGCAGACAAGCCCGTCAGGGCGCGTCAGCGGGTGTTGGCGGGTGTCGGGGCGCAG
CCATGACCCAGTCACGTAGCGATAGCGGAGTGTATACTGGCTTAACTATGCGGCATCAGAGCAGATTGTA
CTGAGAGTGCACCATTGCGGTGTGAAATACCGCACAGATGCGTAAGGAGAAAATACCGCATCAGGCGCTC
TTCCGCTTCCTCGCTCACTGACTCGCTGCGCTCGGTCGTTCGGCTGCGGCGAGCGGTATCAGCTCACTCA
AAGGCGGTAATACGGTTATCCACAGAATCAGGGGATAACGCAGGAAAGAACATGTGAGCAAAAGGCCAGC
AAAAGGCCAGGAACCGTAAAAAGGCCGCGTTGCTGGCGTTTTTCCATAGGCTCCGCCCCCCTGACGAGCA
TCACAAAAATCGACGCTCAAGTCAGAGGTGGCGAAACCCGACAGGACTATAAAGATACCAGGCGTTTCCC
CCTGGAAGCTCCCTCGTGCGCTCTCCTGTTCCGACCCTGCCGCTTACCGGATACCTGTCCGCCTTTCTCC
CTTCGGGAAGCGTGGCGCTTTCTCATAGCTCACGCTGTAGGTATCTCAGTTCGGTGTAGGTCGTTCGCTC
CAAGCTGGGCTGTGTGCACGAACCCCCCGTTCAGCCCGACCGCTGCGCCTTATCCGGTAACTATCGTCTT
GAGTCCAACCCGGTAAGACACGACTTATCGCCACTGGCAGCAGCCACTGGTAACAGGATTAGCAGAGCGA
GGTATGTAGGCGGTGCTACAGAGTTCTTGAAGTGGTGGCCTAACTACGGCTACACTAGAAGGACAGTATT
TGGTATCTGCGCTCTGCTGAAGCCAGTTACCTTCGGAAAAAGAGTTGGTAGCTCTTGATCCGGCAAACAA
ACCACCGCTGGTAGCGGTGGTTTTTTTGTTTGCAAGCAGCAGATTACGCGCAGAAAAAAAGGATCTCAAG
AAGATCCTTTGATCTTTTCTACGGGGTCTGACGCTCAGTGGAACGAAAACTCACGTTAAGGGATTTTGGT
CATGAACAATAAAACTGTCTGCTTACATAAACAGTAATACAAGGGGTGTTATGAGCCATATTCAACGGGA
AACGTCTTGCTCTAGGCCGCGATTAAATTCCAACATGGATGCTGATTTATATGGGTATAAATGGGCTCGC
GATAATGTCGGGCAATCAGGTGCGACAATCTATCGATTGTATGGGAAGCCCGATGCGCCAGAGTTGTTTC
TGAAACATGGCAAAGGTAGCGTTGCCAATGATGTTACAGATGAGATGGTCAGACTAAACTGGCTGACGGA
ATTTATGCCTCTTCCGACCATCAAGCATTTTATCCGTACTCCTGATGATGCATGGTTACTCACCACTGCG
ATCCCCGGGAAAACAGCATTCCAGGTATTAGAAGAATATCCTGATTCAGGTGAAAATATTGTTGATGCGC
TGGCAGTGTTCCTGCGCCGGTTGCATTCGATTCCTGTTTGTAATTGTCCTTTTAACAGCGATCGCGTATT
TCGTCTCGCTCAGGCGCAATCACGAATGAATAACGGTTTGGTTGATGCGAGTGATTTTGATGACGAGCGT
AATGGCTGGCCTGTTGAACAAGTCTGGAAAGAAATGCATAAACTTTTGCCATTCTCACCGGATTCAGTCG
TCACTCATGGTGATTTCTCACTTGATAACCTTATTTTTGACGAGGGGAAATTAATAGGTTGTATTGATGT
TGGACGAGTCGGAATCGCAGACCGATACCAGGATCTTGCCATCCTATGGAACTGCCTCGGTGAGTTTTCT
CCTTCATTACAGAAACGGCTTTTTCAAAAATATGGTATTGATAATCCTGATATGAATAAATTGCAGTTTC
ATTTGATGCTCGATGAGTTTTTCTAAGAATTAATTCATGAGCGGATACATATTTGAATGTATTTAGAAAA
ATAAACAAATAGGGGTTCCGCGCACATTTCCCCGAAAAGTGCCACCTAAATTGTAAGCGTTAATATTTTG
TTAAAATTCGCGTTAAATTTTTGTTAAATCAGCTCATTTTTTAACCAATAGGCCGAAATCGGCAAAATCC
CTTATAAATCAAAAGAATAGACCGAGATAGGGT
[37 nt withheld, positions 6894-6930]
AAAGAACGTGGACTCCAACGTCAAAGG
[49 nt withheld, positions 6958-7006]
T
[91 nt withheld, positions 7008-7098]
G
[124 nt withheld, positions 7100-7223]
CCCATTCGCCA
Features (pLannotate 1.2.2; 20 found; start..end, strand, type, name):
     26..73      -  terminator     T7 terminator: transcription terminator for bacteriophage T7 RNA polymerase
     81..130     -  CDS            SET1 (fragment): solubility-enhancement tag derived from T7 phage gene 10B
    140..157     -  CDS            9xHis (fragment): 9xHis affinity tag
    205..234     -  CDS            T7 tag (gene 10 leader) (fragment): leader peptide from bacteriophage T7 gene 10 promotes efficient translation in E. coli
    239..255     -  CDS            capTEV™ (fragment): composite tag for in vivo biotinylation, TEV protease cleavage, and 6xHis tagging
    268..2172    -  CDS            ftsH: FTSH_ECOLI - Also known as hflB, mrsC, std, tolZ. Experimental evidence at protein level: Swiss-Prot protein existence level 1. (Microbial infection) Probably transports the toxic C- terminal region of CdiA from E.coli strain 536, E.cloacae strain ATCC 13047 and of Y.pestis strain A across the inner membrane to the cytoplasm, where CdiA has a toxic effect. Toxin transport is strain- specific, mutations in this gene do not confer resistance to several other tested CdiA toxins. From Escherichia coli (strain K12).
   2212..2236    -  protein_bind   lac operator: The lac repressor binds to the lac operator to inhibit transcription in E. coli. This inhibition can be relieved by adding lactose or isopropyl-β-D-thiogalactopyranoside (IPTG). lac repressor encoded by lacI
   2237..2255    -  promoter       T7 promoter: promoter for bacteriophage T7 RNA polymerase
   2277..2556    +  CDS            TcR (fragment): tetracycline efflux protein; tet; confers resistance to tetracycline
   2564..2641    +  promoter       lacI promoter: lacI
   2642..3724    +  CDS            lacI: lac repressor; lacI; The lac repressor binds to the lac operator to inhibit transcription in E. coli. This inhibition can be relieved by adding lactose or isopropyl-β-D-thiogalactopyranoside (IPTG).
   3737..3758    +  protein_bind   CAP binding site: CAP binding activates transcription in the presence of cAMP. E. coli catabolite activator protein
   3773..4064    +  CDS            TcR (fragment): tetracycline efflux protein; tet; confers resistance to tetracycline
   4136..4516    -  CDS            YPB1_ECOLX: Protein predicted: Swiss-Prot protein existence level 4. From Escherichia coli.
   4533..4724    +  CDS            rop: Rop protein, which maintains plasmids at low copy number; rop
   4826..4965    +  misc_feature   bom: basis of mobility region from pBR322
   5151..5739    -  rep_origin     ori: high-copy-number ColE1/pMB1/pBR322/pUC origin of replication
   5861..6676    +  CDS            KanR: aminoglycoside phosphotransferase; aph(3')-Ia; confers resistance to kanamycin in bacteria or G418 (Geneticin®) in eukaryotes
   6685..6742    -  promoter       AmpR promoter (fragment): bla
   6795..7223    -  rep_origin     f1 ori (sequence partly withheld): f1 bacteriophage origin of replication; arrow indicates direction of (+) strand synthesis
