[The description below was written by a language model from this plasmid's Addgene catalogue record and pLannotate feature annotations shown in this document.]
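Description:
pSG058 is a bacterial expression plasmid built on the Novagen pET-28a(+) backbone, carrying the core-genome FtsH1 protease gene (PaFtsH1) of Pseudomonas aeruginosa SG17M. The roughly 1.9 kb insert was placed between the XbaI and NheI sites and encodes its own C-terminal 6xHis tag, followed by a stop codon according to the cloning design. The vector-derived tag fragments that the annotation finds downstream (His tag, T7 tag and similar remnants) therefore lie outside the intended reading frame product. The automated feature table labels the open reading frame as E. coli ftsH. This reflects homology to the reference protein rather than the actual source, which the catalogue entry gives as P. aeruginosa.

Transcription is driven by the T7 promoter with an adjacent lac operator and ends at the T7 terminator. The plasmid also carries lacI under its own promoter, so expression is repressed until induced with IPTG in a host that supplies T7 RNA polymerase. Because XbaI lies upstream of the vector's ribosome binding site, translation initiation presumably depends on sequence carried with the insert, although the record does not say so explicitly.

The plasmid replicates from a pBR322-type ColE1 origin with the rop gene and bom region present. The repository lists it as high copy, although rop normally lowers copy number. Selection is by kanamycin resistance (aph(3')-Ia), and an f1 origin is also present. The construct is suited to overproduction and nickel-affinity purification of this membrane-anchored AAA+ protease, in line with the associated work on how the membrane-cytoplasmic linker shapes FtsH activity in P. aeruginosa clone C.
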