Addgene plasmid #214261: pSG058
Purpose: PaFtsH1-6xHis cloned between XbaI/NheI in pET-28a(+)
Depositing lab: Ute Romling. Depositing organization: Karolinska Institutet. Publication: The membrane-cytoplasmic linker defines activity of FtsH proteases in Pseudomonas aeruginosa clone C. Mawla GD, Kamal SM, Cao LY, Purhonen P, Hebert H, Sauer RT, Baker TA, Romling U. J Biol Chem. 2024 Feb;300(2):105622. doi: 10.1016/j.jbc.2023.105622. Epub 2024 Jan 3. PubMed 38176647.
Backbone
  Vector backbone: pET-28a(+)
  Backbone manufacturer: Novagen
  Backbone size w/o insert (bp): 5369
  Total vector size (bp): 7233
  Vector type: Bacterial Expression
Growth in bacteria
  Bacterial resistance: Kanamycin, 50 μg/mL
  Growth temperature: 37°C
  Growth strain: DH5alpha
  Copy number: High Copy
Gene/Insert
  Gene/Insert name: Core genome PaFtsH1 proteinase from Pseudomonas aeruginosa SG17M (alt name: FtsH)
  Species: Pseudomonas aeruginosa SG17M
  Insert size (bp): 1920
  GenBank ID: NZ_JALF00000000.1 Z695_RS57205
  Promoter: T7 promoter
  Tag / fusion protein: 6xHis-tag (C terminal on insert)
  Cloning method: Restriction Enzyme; 5′ cloning site XbaI (unknown if destroyed); 3′ cloning site NheI (unknown if destroyed)
  Sequencing primers: 5′ GCGTCTAGAGCCGGCTTCAGAGGGTAG; 3′ CGCGCTAGCTCAGTGATGATGATGATGATGGTGCTCGCCGGCCGGCCCACCGAT
Terms and licenses: Academic/Nonprofit Terms; Industry Terms: Not Available to Industry
How to cite: pSG058 was a gift from Ute Romling (Addgene plasmid # 214261 ; http://n2t.net/addgene:214261 ; RRID:Addgene_214261)
